>Addgene plasmid #172808 | pLBT0120 | addgene full sequence | sequence record 347894 | Addgene NGS Result
GGAGGAATTCCAATCCCACAAAAATCTGAGCTTAACAGCACAGTTGCTCCTCTCAGAGCAGAATCGGGTA
TTCAACACCCTCATATCAACTACTACGTTGTGTATAACGGTCCACATGCCGGTATATACGATGACTGGGG
TTGTACAAAGGCGGCAACAAACGGCGTTCCCGGAGTTGCACACAAGAAATTTGCCACTATTACAGAGGCA
AGAGCAGCAGCTGACGCGTACACAACAAGTCAGCAAACAGACAGGTTGAACTTCATCCCCAAAGGAGAAG
CTCAACTCAAGCCCAAGAGCTTTGCTAAGGCCCTAACAAGCCCACCAAAGCAAAAAGCCCACTGGCTCAC
GCTAGGAACCAAAAGGCCCAGCAGTGATCCAGCCCCAAAAGAGATCTCCTTTGCCCCGGAGATTACAATG
GACGATTTCCTCTATCTTTACGATCTAGGAAGGAAGTTCGAAGGTGAAGGTGACGACACTATGTTCACCA
CTGATAATGAGAAGGTTAGCCTCTTCAATTTCAGAAAGAATGCTGACCCACAGATGGTTAGAGAGGCCTA
CGCAGCAAGTCTCATCAAGACGATCTACCCGAGTAACAATCTCCAGGAGATCAAATACCTTCCCAAGAAG
GTTAAAGATGCAGTCAAAAGATTCAGGACTAATTGCATCAAGAACACAGAGAAAGACATATTTCTCAAGA
TCAGAAGTACTATTCCAGTATGGACGATTCAAGGCTTGCTTCATAAACCAAGGCAAGTAATAGAGATTGG
AGTCTCTAAAAAGGTAGTTCCTACTGAATCTAAGGCCATGCATGGAGTCTAAGATTCAAATCGAGGATCT
AACAGAACTCGCCGTCAAGACTGGCGAACAGTTCATACAGAGTCTTTTACGACTCAATGACAAGAAGAAA
ATCTTCGTCAACATGGTGGAGCACGACACTCTGGTCTACTCCAAAAATGTCAAAGATACAGTCTCAGAAG
ATCAAAGGGCTATTGAGACTTTTCAACAAAGGATAATTTCGGGAAACCTCCTCGGATTCCATTGCCCAGC
TATCTGTCACTTCATCGAAAGGACAGTAGAAAAGGAAGGTGGCTCCTACAAATGCCATCATTGCGATAAA
GGAAAGGCTATCATTCAAGATCTCTCTGCCGACAGTGGTCCCAAAGATGGACCCCCACCCACGAGGAGCA
TCGTGGAAAAAGAAGAGGTTCCAACCACGTCTACAAAGCAAGTGGATTGATGTGACATCTCCACTGACGT
AAGGGATGACGCACAATCCCACTATCCTTCGCAAGACCCTTCCTCTATATAAGGAAGTTCATTTCATTTG
GAGAGGACACGCTCGAGTATAAGAGCTCATTTTTACAACAATTACCAACAACAACAAACAACAAACAACA
TTACAATTACATTTACAATTATCGATACAATGGCTTCCTCTATGCTCTCTTCCGCTACTATGGTTGCCTC
TCCGGCTCAGGCCACTATGGTCGCTCCTTTCAACGGACTTAAGTCCTCCGCTGCCTTCCCAGCCACCCGC
AAGGCTAACAACGACATTACTTCCATCACAAGCAACGGCGGAAGAGTTAACTGCATGCAGGTCATTTATA
TTTCTTCTTTCACTTTTTTATTATTCCATATGATTTTTTTCGGTTCTTTCTTCGAATCTACATAAACTAA
TATCATTGGAAAAATCGAAAAAATAGGTGTGGCCTCCGATTGGAAAGAAGAAGTTTGAGACTCTCTCTTA
CCTTCCTGACCTTACCGATTCCGAAGGTATGGTGAGCAAGGGCGAGGAGGATAACATGGCCATCATCAAG
GAGTTCATGCGCTTCAAGGTGCACATGGAGGGCTCCGTGAACGGCCACGAGTTCGAGATCGAGGGCGAGG
GCGAGGGCCGCCCCTACGAGGGCACCCAGACCGCCAAGCTGAAGGTGACCAAGGGTGGCCCCCTGCCCTT
CGCCTGGGACATCCTGTCCCCTCAGTTCATGTACGGCTCCAAGGCCTACGTGAAGCACCCCGCCGACATC
CCCGACTACTTGAAGCTGTCCTTCCCCGAGGGCTTCAAGTGGGAGCGCGTGATGAACTTCGAGGACGGCG
GCGTGGTGACCGTGACCCAGGACTCCTCCCTGCAGGACGGCGAGTTCATCTACAAGGTGAAGCTGCGCGG
CACCAACTTCCCCTCCGACGGCCCCGTAATGCAGAAGAAAACCATGGGCTGGGAGGCCTCCTCCGAGCGG
ATGTACCCCGAGGACGGCGCCCTGAAGGGCGAGATCAAGCAGAGGCTGAAGCTGAAGGACGGCGGCCACT
ACGACGCTGAGGTCAAGACCACCTACAAGGCCAAGAAGCCCGTGCAGCTGCCCGGCGCCTACAACGTCAA
CATCAAGTTGGACATCACCTCCCACAACGAGGACTACACCATCGTGGAACAGTACGAACGCGCCGAGGGC
CGCCACTCCACCGGCGGCATGGACGAGCTGTACAAGGGTTCGGATTACAAGGACCACGACGGGGACTACA
AGGATCATGATTTGGATGCTGCTGCCGCCGACTATAAGGATGATGACGATAAGGTGAGCAAGGGCGAAGA
GTTGTTCACTGGTGTGGTTCCTATCCTCGTTGAGCTTGATGGTGATGTGAACGGGCACAAGTTCTCCGTT
TCTGGTGAAGGTGAGGGTGATGCTACTTACGGAAAGCTCACCCTCAAGTTCATCTGTACCACTGGAAAGC
TCCCTGTGCCTTGGCCTACTCTCGTTACTACTTTCGGATACGGACTCCAGTGCTTCGCTAGATACCCTGA
TCATATGAAGCAGCACGACTTCTTCAAGAGCGCTATGCCTGAGGGATACGTGCAAGAGAGAACCATTTTC
TTCAAGGACGACGGCAACTACAAGACCAGAGCTGAGGTTAAGTTCGAAGGTGACACCCTCGTGAACAGGA
TCGAGCTTAAGGGCATCGACTTCAAAGAGGACGGAAACATCCTCGGACACAAGCTCGAGTACAACTACAA
CAGCCACAACGTGTACATCATGGCCGACAAGCAGAAGAACGGCATCAAGGTCAACTTCAAGATCAGGCAC
AACATCGAGGACTAAGCTTCTCTAGCTAGAGTCGATCGACAAGCTCGAGTTTCTCCATAATAATGTGTGA
GTAGTTCCCAGATAAGGGAATTAGGGTTCCTATAGGGTTTCGCTCATGTGTTGAGCATATAAGAAACCCT
TAGTATGTATTTGTATTTGTAAAATACTTCTATCAATAAAATTTCTAATTCCTAAAACCAAAATCCAGTA
CTAAAATCCAGATCGCTACTATTGTCTTCTGCACGAAGTGGTTTAAACTATCAGTGTTTGACAGGATATA
TTGGCGGGTAAACCTAAGAGAAAAGAGCGTTTATTAGAATAATCGGATATTTAAAAGGGCGTGAAAAGGT
TTATCCGTTCGTCCATTTGTATGTGCATGCCAACCACAGGGTTCCCCAGATCAGGCGCTGGCTGCTGAAC
CCCCAGCCGGAACTGACCCCACAAGGCCCTAGCGTTTGCAATGCACCAGGTCATCATTGACCCAGGCGTG
TTCCACCAGGCCGCTGCCTCGCAACTCTTCGCAGGCTTCGCCGACCTGCTCGCGCCACTTCTTCACGCGG
GTGGAATCCGATCCGCACATGAGGCGGAAGGTTTCCAGCTTGAGCGGGTACGGCTCCCGGTGCGAGCTGA
AATAGTCGAACATCCGTCGGGCCGTCGGCGACAGCTTGCGGTACTTCTCCCATATGAATTTCGTGTAGTG
GTCGCCAGCAAACAGCACGACGATTTCCTCGTCGATCAGGACCTGGCAACGGGACGTTTTCTTGCCACGG
TCCAGGACGCGGAAGCGGTGCAGCAGCGACACCGATTCCAGGTGCCCAACGCGGTCGGACGTGAAGCCCA
TCGCCGTCGCCTGTAGGCGCGACAGGCATTCCTCGGCCTTCGTGTAATACCGGCCATTGATCGACCAGCC
CAGGTCCTGGCAAAGCTCGTAGAACGTGAAGGTGATCGGCTCGCCGATAGGGGTGCGCTTCGCGTACTCC
AACACCTGCTGCCACACCAGTTCGTCATCGTCGGCCCGCAGCTCGACGCCGGTGTAGGTGATCTTCACGT
CCTTGTTGACGTGGAAAATGACCTTGTTTTGCAGCGCCTCGCGCGGGATTTTCTTGTTGCGCGTGGTGAA
CAGGGCAGAGCGGGCCGTGTCGTTTGGCATCGCTCGCATCGTGTCCGGCCACGGCGCAATATCGAACAAG
GAAAGCTGCATTTCCTTGATCTGCTGCTTCGTGTGTTTCAGCAACGCGGCCTGCTTGGCCTCGCTGACCT
GTTTTGCCAGGTCCTCGCCGGCGGTTTTTCGCTTCTTGGTCGTCATAGTTCCTCGCGTGTCGATGGTCAT
CGACTTCGCCAAACCTGCCGCCTCCTGTTCAAGACGACGCGAACGCTCCACGGCGGCCGATGGCGCGGGC
AGGGCAGGGGGAGCCAGTTGCACGCTGTCGCGCTCGATCTTGGCCGTAGCTTGCTGGACCATCGAGCCGA
CGGACTGGAAGGTTTCGCGGGGCGCACGCATGACGGTGCGGCTTGCGATGGTTTCGGCATCCTCGGCGGA
AAACCCCGCGTCGATCAGTTCTTGCCTGTATGCCTTCCGGTCAAACGTCCGATTCATTCACCCTCCTTGC
GGGATTGCCCCGACTCACGCCGGGGCAATGTGCCCTTATTCCTGATTTGACCCGCCTGGTGCCTTGGTGT
CCAGATAATCCACCTTATCGGCAATGAAGTCGGTCCCGTAGACCGTCTGGCCGTCCTTCTCGTACTTGGT
ATTCCGAATCTTGCCCTGCACGAATACCAGCGACCCCTTGCCCAAATACTTGCCGTGGGCCTCGGCCTGA
GAGCCAAAACACTTGATGCGGAAGAAGTCGGTGCGCTCCTGCTTGTCGCCGGCATCGTTGCGCCACATCT
AGGATCTGCCAGGAACCGTAAAAAGGCCGCGTTGCTGGCGTTTTTCCATAGGCTCCGCCCCCCTGACGAG
CATCACAAAAATCGACGCTCAAGTCAGAGGTGGCGAAACCCGACAGGACTATAAAGATACCAGGCGTTTC
CCCCTGGAAGCTCCCTCGTGCGCTCTCCTGTTCCGACCCTGCCGCTTACCGGATACCTGTCCGCCTTTCT
CCCTTCGGGAAGCGTGGCGCTTTCTCATAGCTCACGCTGTAGGTATCTCAGTTCGGTGTAGGTCGTTCGC
TCCAAGCTGGGCTGTGTGCACGAACCCCCCGTTCAGCCCGACCGCTGCGCCTTATCCGGTAACTATCGTC
TTGAGTCCAACCCGGTAAGACACGACTTATCGCCACTGGCAGCAGCCACTGGTAACAGGATTAGCAGAGC
GAGGTATGTAGGCGGTGCTACAGAGTTCTTGAAGTGGTGGCCTAACTACGGCTACACTAGAAGAACAGTA
TTTGGTATCTGCGCTCTGCTGAAGCCAGTTACCTTCGGAAAAAGAGTTGGTAGCTCTTGATCCGGCAAAC
AAACCACCGCTGGTAGCGGTGGTTTTTTTGTTTGCAAGCAGCAGATTACGCGCAGAAAAAAAGGATCTCA
AGAAGATCCTTTGATCTTTTCTACGGGGTCTGACGCTCAGTGGAACGAAAACTCACGTTAAGGGATTTTG
GTCATGAGATTATCAAAAAGGATCTTCACCTAGATCCTTTTAAATTAAAAATGAAGTTTTAAATCAATCT
AAAGTATATATGAGTAAACTTGGTCTGACAGTTACCAATGCTTAATCAGTGAGGCACCTATCTCAGCGAT
CTGTCTATTTCGTTCATCCATAGTTGCCTGACTCCCCGTCGTGTAGATAACTACGATACGGGAGGGCTTA
CCATCTGGCCCCAGTGCTGCAATGATACCGCGAGAACCACGCTCACCGGCTCCAGATTTATCAGCAATAA
ACCAGCCAGCCGGAAGGGCCGAGCGCAGAAGTGGTCCTGCAACTTTATCCGCCTCCATCCAGTCTATTAA
TTGTTGCCGGGAAGCTAGAGTAAGTAGTTCGCCAGTTAATAGTTTGCGCAACGTTGTTGCCATTGCTACA
GGCATCGTGGTGTCACGCTCGTCGTTTGGTATGGCTTCATTCAGCTCCGGTTCCCAACGATCAAGGCGAG
TTACATGATCCCCCATGTTGTGCAAAAAAGCGGTTAGCTCCTTCGGTCCTCCGATCGTTGTCAGAAGTAA
GTTGGCCGCAGTGTTATCACTCATGGTTATGGCAGCACTGCATAATTCTCTTACTGTCATGCCATCCGTA
AGATGCTTTTCTGTGACTGGTGAGTACTCAACCAAGTCATTCTGAGAATAGTGTATGCGGCGACCGAGTT
GCTCTTGCCCGGCGTCAATACGGGATAATACCGCGCCACATAGCAGAACTTTAAAAGTGCTCATCATTGG
AAAACGTTCTTCGGGGCGAAAACTCTCAAGGATCTTACCGCTGTTGAGATCCAGTTCGATGTAACCCACT
CGTGCACCCAACTGATCTTCAGCATCTTTTACTTTCACCAGCGTTTCTGGGTGAGCAAAAACAGGAAGGC
AAAATGCCGCAAAAAAGGGAATAAGGGCGACACGGAAATGTTGAATACTCATACTCTTCCTTTTTCAATA
TTATTGAAGCATTTATCAAGGTTATTGTCTCATGAGCGGATACATATTTGAATGTATTTAGAAAAATAAA
CAAATAGGGGTTCCGCGCACGAATTGGCCAGCGCTGCCATTTTTGGGGTGAGGCCGTTCGCGGCCGAGGG
GCGCAGCCCCTGGGGGGATGGGAGGCCCGCGTTAGCGGGCCGGGAGGGTTCGAGAAGGGGGGGCACCCCC
CTTCGGCGTGCGCGGTCACGCGCACAGGGCGCAGCCCTGGTTAAAAACAAGGTTTATAAATATTGGTTTA
AAAGCAGGTTAAAAGACAGGTTAGCGGTGGCCGAAAAACGGGCGGAAACCCTTGCAAATGCTGGATTTTC
TGCCTGTGGACAGCCCCTCAAATGTCAATAGGTGCGCCCCTCATCTGTCAGCACTCTGCCCCTCAAGTGT
CAAGGATCGCGCCCCTCATCTGTCAGTAGTCGCGCCCCTCAAGTGTCAATACCGCAGGGCACTTATCCCC
AGGCTTGTCCACATCATCTGTGGGAAACTCGCGTAAAATCAGGCGTTTTCGCCGATTTGCGAGGCTGGCC
AGCTCCACGTCGCCGGCCGAAATCGAGCCTGCCCCTCATCTGTCAACGCCGCGCCGGGTGAGTCGGCCCC
TCAAGTGTCAACGTCCGCCCCTCATCTGTCAGTGAGGGCCAAGTTTTCCGCGAGGTATCCACAACGCCGG
CGGCCGCGGTGTCTCGCACACGGCTTCGACGGCGTTTCTGGCGCGTTTGCAGGGCCATAGACGGCCGCCA
GCCCAGCGGCGAGGGCAACCAGCCCGGTGAGCGTCGCAAAGGAGATCCTGATCTGACTGATGGGCTGCCT
GTATCGAGTGGTGATTTTGTGCCGAGCTGCCGGTCGGGGAGCTGTTGGCTGGCTGGTGGCAGGATATATT
GTGGTGTAAACAAATTGACGCTTAGACAACTTAATAACACATTGCGGACGTTTTTAATGTACTGGGGTGG
ATGCAGTGGGCCCCACTCTGTGAAGACAAGCAAGAATTCAAGCTT
Features (pLannotate 1.2.2; 17 found; start..end, strand, type, name):
      4..810     +  CDS            IBMP_CAMVB (fragment): Experimental evidence at protein level: Swiss-Prot protein existence level 1. Enhances the ribosomal termination-reinitiation event leading to the translation of major open reading frames on the polycistronic viral RNAs. From Cauliflower mosaic virus (strain Bari 1) (CaMV).
    994..1339    +  promoter       CaMV 35S promoter: strong constitutive promoter from cauliflower mosaic virus
   1291..1337    +  promoter       minimal CaMV 35S promoter: minimal 35S promoter from cauliflower mosaic virus
   1368..1421    +  misc_feature   TMV Ω: translational enhancer from the tobacco mosaic virus 5'-leader sequence (Gallie et al., 1988)
   1430..1603    +  CDS            RBCS-1A (fragment): RBS1A_ARATH - Also known as ATS1A. Experimental evidence at protein level: Swiss-Prot protein existence level 1. RuBisCO catalyzes two reactions: the carboxylation of D- ribulose 1,5-bisphosphate, the primary event in carbon dioxide fixation, as well as the oxidative fragmentation of the pentose substrate. Both reactions occur simultaneously and in competition at the same active site. Although the small subunit is not catalytic it is essential for maximal activity. From Arabidopsis thaliana (Mouse-ear cress).
   1707..1775    +  CDS            RBCS-1A (fragment): RBS1A_ARATH - Also known as ATS1A. Experimental evidence at protein level: Swiss-Prot protein existence level 1. RuBisCO catalyzes two reactions: the carboxylation of D- ribulose 1,5-bisphosphate, the primary event in carbon dioxide fixation, as well as the oxidative fragmentation of the pentose substrate. Both reactions occur simultaneously and in competition at the same active site. Although the small subunit is not catalytic it is essential for maximal activity. From Arabidopsis thaliana (Mouse-ear cress).
   1779..2486    +  CDS            mCherry: mCherry is a basic (constitutively fluorescent) red fluorescent protein published in 2004, derived from Discosoma sp.. It is reported to be a very rapidly-maturing monomer with low acid sensitivity.
   2577..3092    +  CDS            (3-F)Tyr-EGFP (fragment): (3-F)Tyr-EGFP is a basic (constitutively fluorescent) green fluorescent protein published in 2004, derived from Aequorea victoria.
   3130..3304    +  polyA_signal   CaMV poly(A) signal: cauliflower mosaic virus polyadenylation signal
   3349..3373    +  misc_feature   RB T-DNA repeat: right border repeat from nopaline C58 T-DNA
   3485..3505    -  CDS            TetR (fragment): tetracycline resistance regulatory protein; tetR
   3532..4677    -  CDS            trfA: TRFA_ECOLX - Experimental evidence at protein level: Swiss-Prot protein existence level 1. Also involved in plasmid copy number control, promoting intermolecular coupling of protein bound iterons at oriV, which inhibits replication initiation. From Escherichia coli.
   5013..5601    -  rep_origin     ori: high-copy-number ColE1/pMB1/pBR322/pUC origin of replication
   5772..6632    -  CDS            AmpR: β-lactamase; bla; confers resistance to ampicillin, carbenicillin, and related antibiotics
   6633..6737    -  promoter       AmpR promoter: bla
   6824..7455    -  rep_origin     oriV: incP origin of replication
   7547..7571    +  misc_feature   LB T-DNA repeat: left border repeat from nopaline C58 T-DNA
