[The description below was written by a language model from this plasmid's Addgene catalogue record and pLannotate feature annotations shown in this document.]
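Description:
pLBT0120 is a Level 1 Golden Gate/MoClo module from the MoBiFC toolkit for bimolecular fluorescence complementation (BiFC) analysis of chloroplast protein-protein interactions. It is built in the pICH47742 acceptor backbone; the "P2 F" in its recorded purpose presumably denotes position 2, forward orientation. The 7,675 nt plasmid is a binary-type vector. It carries nopaline-type left and right T-DNA border repeats flanking the payload, a high-copy ColE1/pUC-type origin for propagation in E. coli, and the broad-host-range IncP oriV with its trfA replication initiator, which support maintenance in Agrobacterium. Selection in bacteria is by ampicillin via β-lactamase.

The payload is a single plant transcription unit. A CaMV 35S promoter drives expression; the upstream sequence annotated as a cauliflower mosaic virus protein fragment most likely reflects the extended viral promoter region. The promoter is followed by the tobacco mosaic virus Ω 5' leader, a translational enhancer. The open reading frame begins with the chloroplast transit peptide region of the Arabidopsis RuBisCO small subunit RBCS-1A. This region is annotated as two fragments separated by a gap, which may correspond to an intron, although the record does not say. It is fused to mCherry and then, according to the insert name, to a 3xFLAG tag and the N-terminal half of YFP; the YFP half is detected in the table as a partial GFP-family coding sequence, while the FLAG tag is not annotated. The CaMV 35S 3' UTR/terminator supplies polyadenylation.

The encoded protein is thus a chloroplast-targeted, red-fluorescent nYFP fusion with no specific protein of interest attached. This would suit it to use as a control partner in chloroplast BiFC assays, with mCherry reporting its expression and localisation, although the record does not spell out this role. As a Level 1 module, it can be combined with other transcription units into multigene Level 2 constructs.
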