Addgene plasmid #172808: pLBT0120
Purpose: Level 1 module containing 35S-CTP-mCHERRY-nYFP_P2 F
Depositing lab: Benjamin Field. Depositing organization: CNRS DR12, Delegation Provence et Corse. Publication: MoBiFC: development of a modular bimolecular fluorescence complementation toolkit for the analysis of chloroplast protein-protein interactions. Velay F, Soula M, Mehrez M, Belbachir C, D'Alessandro S, Laloi C, Crete P, Field B. Plant Methods. 2022 May 26;18(1):69. doi: 10.1186/s13007-022-00902-1. PubMed 35619173.
Backbone
  Vector backbone: pICH47742
  Backbone manufacturer: Engler et al. 2014
  Vector type: Synthetic Biology
Growth in bacteria
  Bacterial resistance: Ampicillin, 100 μg/mL
  Growth temperature: 37°C
  Growth strain: DH5alpha
  Copy number: High Copy
Gene/Insert
  Gene/Insert name: p35S-5UTMV-CTPSSU-mCHERRY-3XFLAGnYFP-3U+TER35S
  Species: A. thaliana (mustard weed)
  Cloning method: Restriction Enzyme; 5′ cloning site Unknown (unknown if destroyed)
Terms and licenses: Academic/Nonprofit Terms; Industry Terms: Not Available to Industry
Depositor comments: Please visit https://www.biorxiv.org/content/10.1101/2021.03.01.433373v1 for bioRxiv preprint.
How to cite: pLBT0120 was a gift from Benjamin Field (Addgene plasmid # 172808 ; http://n2t.net/addgene:172808 ; RRID:Addgene_172808)
